>Addgene plasmid #122050 | pRVdG-4FLPo | addgene full sequence | sequence record 238243 | Addgene NGS Result
[124 nt withheld, positions 1-124]
C
[91 nt withheld, positions 126-216]
A
[49 nt withheld, positions 218-266]
CCTTTGACGTTGGAGTCCACGTTCTTT
[37 nt withheld, positions 294-330]
ACCCTATCTCGGTCTATTCTTTTGATTTATAAGGGATTTTGCCGATTTCGGCCTATTGGTTAAAAAAATG
AGCTGATTTAACAAAAATTTAACGCGAATTTTAACAAAATATTAACGCTTACAATTTCCATTCGCCATTC
AGGCTGCGCAACTGTTGGGAAGGGCGATCGGTGCGGGCCTCTTCGCTATTACGCCAGCTGGCGAAAGGGG
GATGTGCTGCAAGGCGATTAAGTTGGGTAACGCCAGGGTTTTCCCAGTCACGACGTTGTAAAACGACGGC
CAGTGAGCGCGCGATAAGCTTGATATCGAATTCCTGCAGCGCGTTGACATTGATTATTGACTAGTTATTA
ATAGTAATCAATTACGGGGTCATTAGTTCATAGCCCATATATGGAGTTCCGCGTTACATAACTTACGGTA
AATGGCCCGCCTGGCTGACCGCCCAACGACCCCCGCCCATTGACGTCAATAATGACGTATGTTCCCATAG
TAACGCCAATAGGGACTTTCCATTGACGTCAATGGGTGGAGTATTTACGGTAAACTGCCCACTTGGCAGT
ACATCAAGTGTATCATATGCCAAGTACGCCCCCTATTGACGTCAATGACGGTAAATGGCCCGCCTGGCAT
TATGCCCAGTACATGACCTTATGGGACTTTCCTACTTGGCAGTACATCTACGTATTAGTCATCGCTATTA
CCATGGTGATGCGGTTTTGGCAGTACATCAATGGGCGTGGATAGCGGTTTGACTCACGGGGATTTCCAAG
TCTCCACCCCATTGACGTCAATGGGAGTTTGTTTTGGCACCAAAATCAACGGGACTTTCCAAAATGTCGT
AACAACTCCGCCCCATTGACGCAAATGGGCGGTAGGCGTGTACGGTGGGAGGTCTATATAAGCAGAGCTC
TCTGGCTAACTAGAGAACCCACTGCTTACTGGCTTATCGAAATTAATACGACTCACTATAGGGAGACCCA
AGCTGGCTAGATTAAGCGTCTGATGAGTCCGTGAGGACGAAACCCGGCGTACCGGGTCACGCTTAACAAC
CAGATCAAAGAAAAAACAGACATTGTCAATTGCAAAGCAAAAATGTAACACCCCTACAATGGATGCCGAC
AAGATTGTATTCAAAGTCAATAATCAGGTGGTCTCTTTGAAGCCTGAGATTATCGTGGATCAATATGAGT
ACAAGTACCCTGCCATCAAAGATTTGAAAAAGCCCTGTATAACCCTAGGAAAGGCTCCCGATTTAAATAA
AGCATACAAGTCAGTTTTGTCAGGCATGAGCGCCGCCAAACTTAATCCTGACGATGTATGTTCCTATTTG
GCAGCGGCAATGCAGTTTTTTGAGGGGACATGTCCGGAAGACTGGACCAGCTATGGAATTGTGATTGCAC
GAAAAGGAGATAAGATCACCCCAGGTTCTCTGGTGGAGATAAAACGTACTGATGTAGAAGGGAATTGGGC
TCTGACAGGAGGCATGGAACTGACAAGAGACCCCACTGTCCCTGAGCATGCGTCCTTAGTCGGTCTTCTC
TTGAGTCTGTATAGGTTGAGCAAAATATCCGGGCAAAACACTGGTAACTATAAGACAAACATTGCAGACA
GGATAGAGCAGATTTTTGAGACAGCCCCTTTTGTTAAAATCGTGGAACACCATACTCTAATGACAACTCA
CAAAATGTGTGCTAATTGGAGTACTATACCAAACTTCAGATTTTTGGCCGGAACCTATGACATGTTTTTC
TCCCGGATTGAGCATCTATATTCAGCAATCAGAGTGGGCACAGTTGTCACTGCTTATGAAGACTGTTCAG
GACTGGTATCATTTACTGGGTTCATAAAACAAATCAATCTCACCGCTAGAGAGGCAATACTATATTTCTT
CCACAAGAACTTTGAGGAAGAGATAAGAAGAATGTTTGAGCCAGGGCAGGAGACAGCTGTTCCTCACTCT
TATTTCATCCACTTCCGTTCACTAGGCTTGAGTGGGAAATCTCCTTATTCATCAAATGCTGTTGGTCACG
TGTTCAATCTCATTCACTTTGTAGGATGCTATATGGGTCAAGTCAGATCCCTAAATGCAACGGTTATTGC
TGCATGTGCTCCTCATGAAATGTCTGTTCTAGGGGGCTATCTGGGAGAGGAATTCTTCGGGAAAGGGACA
TTTGAAAGAAGATTCTTCAGAGATGAGAAAGAACTTCAAGAATACGAGGCGGCTGAACTGACAAAGACTG
ACGTAGCACTGGCAGATGATGGAACTGTCAACTCTGACGACGAGGACTACTTTTCAGGTGAAACCAGAAG
TCCGGAGGCTGTTTATACTCGAATCATGATGAATGGAGGTCGACTAAAGAGATCTCACATACGGAGATAT
GTCTCAGTCAGTTCCAATCATCAAGCCCGTCCAAACTCATTCGCCGAGTTTCTAAACAAGACATATTCGA
GTGACTCATAAGAAGTTGAATAACAAAATGCCGGAAATCTACGGATTGTGTATATCCATCATGAAAAAAA
CTAACACCCCTCCTTTCGAACCATCCCAAACATGAGCAAGATCTTTGTCAATCCTAGTGCTATTAGAGCC
GGTCTGGCCGATCTTGAGATGGCTGAAGAAACTGTTGATCTGATCAATAGAAATATCGAAGACAATCAGG
CTCATCTCCAAGGGGAACCCATAGAGGTGGACAATCTCCCTGAGGATATGGGGCGACTTCACCTGGATGA
TGGAAAATCGCCCAACCATGGTGAGATAGCCAAGGTGGGAGAAGGCAAGTATCGAGAGGACTTTCAGATG
GATGAAGGAGAGGATCCTAGCTTCCTGTTCCAGTCATACCTGGAAAATGTTGGAGTCCAAATAGTCAGAC
AAATGAGGTCAGGAGAGAGATTTCTCAAGATATGGTCACAGACCGTAGAAGAGATTATATCCTATGTCGC
GGTCAACTTTCCCAACCCTCCAGGAAAGTCTTCAGAGGATAAATCAACCCAGACTACTGGCCGAGAGCTC
AAGAAGGAGACAACACCCACTCCTTCTCAGAGAGAAAGCCAATCATCGAAAGCCAGGATGGCGGCTCAAA
TTGCTTCTGGCCCTCCAGCCCTTGAATGGTCGGCTACCAATGAAGAGGATGATCTATCAGTGGAGGCTGA
GATCGCTCACCAGATTGCAGAAAGTTTCTCCAAAAAATATAAGTTTCCCTCTCGATCCTCAGGGATACTC
TTGTATAATTTTGAGCAATTGAAAATGAACCTTGATGATATAGTTAAAGAGGCAAAAAATGTACCAGGTG
TGACCCGTTTAGCCCATGACGGGTCCAAACTCCCCCTAAGATGTGTACTGGGATGGGTCGCTTTGGCCAA
CTCTAAGAAATTCCAGTTGTTAGTCGAATCCGACAAGCTGAGTAAAATCATGCAAGATGACTTGAATCGC
TATACATCTTGCTAACCGAACCTCTCCCCTCAGTCCCTCTAGACAATAAAATCCGAGATGTCCCAAAGTC
AACATGAAAAAAACAGGCAACACCACTGATAAAATGAACCTCCTACGTAAGATAGTGAAAAACCGCAGGG
ACGAGGACACTCAAAAATCCTCTCCCGCGTCAGCCCCTCTGGATGACGATGACTTGTGGCTTCCACCCCC
TGAATACGTCCCGCTGAAAGAACTTACAGGCAAGAAGAACATGAGGAACTTTTGTATCAACGGAAGGGTT
AAAGTGTGTAGCCCGAATGGTTACTCGTTCAGGATCCTGCGGCACATTCTGAAATCATTCGACGAGATAT
ATTCTGGGAATCATAGGATGATCGGGTTAGTCAAAGTGGTTATTGGACTGGCTTTGTCAGGATCTCCAGT
CCCTGAGGGCCTGAACTGGGTATACAAATTGAGGAGAACCTTTATCTTCCAGTGGGCTGATTCCAGGGGC
CCTCTTGAAGGGGAGGAGTTGGAATACTCTCAGGAGATCACTTGGGATGATGATACTGAGTTCGTCGGAT
TGCAAATAAGAGTGATTGCAAAACAGTGTCATATCCAGGGCAGAGTCTGGTGTATCAACATGAACCCGAG
AGCATGTCAACTATGGTCTGACATGTCTCTTCAGACACAAAGGTCCGAAGAGGACAAAGATTCCTCTCTG
CTTCTAGAATAATCAGATTATATCCCGCAAATTTATCACTTGTTTACCTCTGGAGGAGAGAACATATGGG
CTCAACTCCAACCCTTGGGAGCAATATAACAAAAAACATGTTATGGTGCCATTAAACCGCTGCATTTCAT
CAAAGTCAAGTTGATTACCTTTACATTTTGATCCTCTTGGATGTGAAAAAAACTATTAACATCCCTCAAA
AGACCCCGGGAAAGCCGCCACCATGGCTCCTAAGAAGAAGAGGAAGGTGATGAGCCAGTTCGACATCCTG
TGCAAGACCCCCCCCAAGGTGCTGGTGCGGCAGTTCGTGGAGAGATTCGAGAGGCCCAGCGGCGAGAAGA
TCGCCAGCTGTGCCGCCGAGCTGACCTACCTGTGCTGGATGATCACCCACAACGGCACCGCCATCAAGAG
GGCCACCTTCATGAGCTACAACACCATCATCAGCAACAGCCTGAGCTTCGACATCGTGAACAAGAGCCTG
CAGTTCAAGTACAAGACCCAGAAGGCCACCATCCTGGAGGCCAGCCTGAAGAAGCTGATCCCCGCCTGGG
AGTTCACCATCATCCCTTACAACGGCCAGAAGCACCAGAGCGACATCACCGACATCGTGTCCAGCCTGCA
GCTGCAGTTCGAGAGCAGCGAGGAGGCCGACAAGGGCAACAGCCACAGCAAGAAGATGCTGAAGGCCCTG
CTGTCCGAGGGCGAGAGCATCTGGGAGATCACCGAGAAGATCCTGAACAGCTTCGAGTACACCAGCAGGT
TCACCAAGACCAAGACCCTGTACCAGTTCCTGTTCCTGGCCACATTCATCAACTGCGGCAGGTTCAGCGA
CATCAAGAACGTGGACCCCAAGAGCTTCAAGCTGGTGCAGAACAAGTACCTGGGCGTGATCATTCAGTGC
CTGGTGACCGAGACCAAGACAAGCGTGTCCAGGCACATCTACTTTTTCAGCGCCAGAGGCAGGATCGACC
CCCTGGTGTACCTGGACGAGTTCCTGAGGAACAGCGAGCCCGTGCTGAAGAGAGTGAACAGGACCGGCAA
CAGCAGCAGCAACAAGCAGGAGTACCAGCTGCTGAAGGACAACCTGGTGCGCAGCTACAACAAGGCCCTG
AAGAAGAACGCCCCCTACCCCATCTTCGCTATCAAGAACGGCCCTAAGAGCCACATCGGCAGGCACCTGA
TGACCAGCTTTCTGAGCATGAAGGGCCTGACCGAGCTGACAAACGTGGTGGGCAACTGGAGCGACAAGAG
GGCCTCCGCCGTGGCCAGGACCACCTACACCCACCAGATCACCGCCATCCCCGACCACTACTTCGCCCTG
GTGTCCAGGTACTACGCCTACGACCCCATCAGCAAGGAGATGATCGCCCTGAAGGACGAGACCAACCCCA
TCGAGGAGTGGCAGCACATCGAGCAGCTGAAGGGCAGCGCCGAGGGCAGCATCAGATACCCCGCCTGGAA
CGGCATCATCAGCCAGGAGGTGCTGGACTACCTGAGCAGCTACATCAACAGGCGGATCTGATGAGCTAGC
TTATAAAGTGCTGGGTCATCTAAGCTTTTCAGTCGAGAAAAAAACATTAGATCAGAAGAACAACTGGCAA
CACTTCTCAACCTGAGACTTACTTCAAGATGCTCGATCCTGGAGAGGTCTATGATGACCCTATTGACCCA
ATCGAGTTAGAGGCTGAACCCAGAGGAACCCCCATTGTCCCCAACATCTTGAGGAACTCTGACTACAATC
TCAACTCTCCTTTGATAGAAGATCCTGCTAGACTAATGTTAGAATGGTTAAAAACAGGGAATAGACCTTA
TCGGATGACTCTAACAGACAATTGCTCCAGGTCTTTCAGAGTTTTGAAAGATTATTTCAAGAAGGTAGAT
TTGGGTTCTCTCAAGGTGGGCGGAATGGCTGCACAGTCAATGATTTCTCTCTGGTTATATGGTGCCCACT
CTGAATCCAACAGGAGCCGGAGATGTATAACAGACTTGGCCCATTTCTATTCCAAGTCGTCCCCCATAGA
GAAGCTGTTGAATCTCACGCTAGGAAATAGAGGGCTGAGAATCCCCCCAGAGGGAGTGTTAAGTTGCCTT
GAGAGGGTTGATTATGATAATGCATTTGGAAGGTATCTTGCCAACACGTATTCCTCTTACTTGTTCTTCC
ATGTAATCACCTTATACATGAACGCCCTAGACTGGGATGAAGAAAAGACCATCCTAGCATTATGGAAAGA
TTTAACCTCAGTGGACATCGGGAAGGACTTGGTAAAGTTCAAAGACCAAATATGGGGACTGCTGATCGTG
ACAAAGGACTTTGTTTACTCCCAAAGTTCCAATTGTCTTTTTGACAGAAACTACACACTTATGCTAAAAG
ATCTTTTCTTGTCTCGCTTCAACTCCTTAATGGTCTTGCTCTCTCCCCCAGAGCCCCGATACTCAGATGA
CTTGATATCTCAACTATGCCAGCTGTACATTGCTGGGGATCAAGTCTTGTCTATGTGTGGAAACTCCGGC
TATGAAGTCATCAAAATATTGGAGCCATATGTCGTGAATAGTTTAGTCCAGAGAGCAGAAAAGTTTAGGC
CTCTCATTCATTCCTTGGGAGACTTTCCTGTATTTATAAAAGACAAGGTAAGTCAACTTGAAGAGACGTT
CGGTCCCTGTGCAAGAAGGTTCTTTAGGGCTCTGGATCAATTCGACAACATACATGACTTGGTTTTTGTG
TTTGGCTGTTACAGGCATTGGGGGCACCCATATATAGATTATCGAAAGGGTCTGTCAAAACTATATGATC
AGGTTCACCTTAAAAAAATGATAGATAAGTCCTACCAGGAGTGCTTAGCAAGCGACCTAGCCAGGAGGAT
CCTTAGATGGGGTTTTGATAAGTACTCCAAGTGGTATCTGGATTCAAGATTCCTAGCCCGAGACCACCCC
TTGACTCCTTATATCAAAACCCAAACATGGCCACCCAAACATATTGTAGACTTGGTGGGGGATACATGGC
ACAAGCTCCCGATCACGCAGATCTTTGAGATTCCTGAATCAATGGATCCGTCAGAAATATTGGATGACAA
ATCACATTCTTTCACCAGAACGAGACTAGCTTCTTGGCTGTCAGAAAACCGAGGGGGGCCTGTTCCTAGC
GAAAAAGTTATTATCACGGCCCTGTCTAAGCCGCCTGTCAATCCCCGAGAGTTTCTGAGGTCTATAGACC
TCGGAGGATTGCCAGATGAAGACTTGATAATTGGCCTCAAGCCAAAGGAACGGGAATTGAAGATTGAAGG
TCGATTCTTTGCTCTAATGTCATGGAATCTAAGATTGTATTTTGTCATCACTGAAAAACTCTTGGCCAAC
TACATCTTGCCACTTTTTGACGCGCTGACTATGACAGACAACCTGAACAAGGTGTTTAAAAAGCTGATCG
ACAGGGTCACCGGGCAAGGGCTTTTGGACTATTCAAGGGTCACATATGCATTTCACCTGGACTATGAAAA
GTGGAACAACCATCAAAGATTAGAGTCAACAGAGGATGTATTTTCTGTCCTAGATCAAGTGTTTGGATTG
AAGAGAGTGTTTTCTAGAACACACGAGTTTTTTCAAAAGGCCTGGATCTATTATTCAGACAGATCAGACC
TCATCGGGTTACGGGAGGATCAAATATACTGCTTAGATGCGTCCAACGGCCCAACCTGTTGGAATGGCCA
GGATGGCGGGCTAGAAGGCTTACGGCAGAAGGGCTGGAGTCTAGTCAGCTTATTGATGATAGATAGAGAA
TCTCAAATCAGGAACACAAGAACCAAAATACTAGCTCAAGGAGACAACCAGGTTTTATGTCCGACATACA
TGTTGTCGCCAGGGCTATCTCAAGAGGGGCTCCTCTATGAATTGGAGAGAATATCAAGGAATGCACTTTC
GATATACAGAGCCGTCGAGGAAGGGGCATCTAAGCTAGGGCTGATCATCAAGAAAGAAGAGACCATGTGT
AGTTATGACTTCCTCATCTATGGAAAAACCCCTTTGTTTAGAGGTAACATATTGGTGCCTGAGTCCAAAA
GATGGGCCAGAGTCTCTTGCGTCTCTAATGACCAAATAGTCAACCTCGCCAATATAATGTCGACAGTGTC
CACCAATGCGCTAACAGTGGCACAACACTCTCAATCTTTGATCAAACCGATGAGGGATTTTCTGCTCATG
TCAGTACAGGCAGTCTTTCACTACCTGCTATTTAGCCCAATCTTAAAGGGAAGAGTTTACAAGATTCTGA
GCGCTGAAGGGGAGAGCTTTCTCCTAGCCATGTCAAGGATAATCTATCTAGATCCTTCTTTGGGAGGGAT
ATCTGGAATGTCCCTCGGAAGATTCCATATACGACAGTTCTCAGACCCTGTCTCTGAAGGGTTATCCTTC
TGGAGAGAGATCTGGTTAAGCTCCCAAGAGTCCTGGATTCACGCGTTGTGTCAAGAGGCTGGAAACCCAG
ATCTTGGAGAGAGAACACTCGAGAGCTTCACTCGCCTTCTAGAAGATCCGACCACCTTAAATATCAGAGG
AGGGGCCAGTCCTACCATTCTACTCAAGGATGCAATCAGAAAGGCTTTATATGACGAGGTGGACAAGGTG
GAAAATTCAGAGTTTCGAGAGGCAATCCTGTTGTCCAAGACCCATAGAGATAATTTTATACTCTTCTTAA
TATCTGTTGAGCCTCTGTTTCCTCGATTTCTCAGTGAGCTATTCAGTTCGTCTTTTTTGGGAATCCCCGA
GTCAATCATTGGATTGATACAAAACTCCCGAACGATAAGAAGGCAGTTTAGAAAGAGTCTCTCAAAAACT
TTAGAAGAATCCTTCTACAACTCAGAGATCCACGGGATTAGTCGGATGACCCAGACACCTCAGAGGGTTG
GGGGGGTGTGGCCTTGCTCTTCAGAGAGGGCAGATCTACTTAGGGAGATCTCTTGGGGAAGAAAAGTGGT
AGGCACGACAGTTCCTCACCCTTCTGAGATGTTGGGATTACTTCCCAAGTCCTCTATTTCTTGCACTTGT
GGAGCAACAGGAGGAGGCAATCCTAGAGTTTCTGTATCAGTACTCCCGTCCTTTGATCAGTCATTTTTTT
CACGAGGCCCCCTAAAGGGATACTTGGGCTCGTCCACCTCTATGTCGACCCAGCTATTCCATGCATGGGA
AAAAGTCACTAATGTTCATGTGGTGAAGAGAGCTCTATCGTTAAAAGAATCTATAAACTGGTTCATTACT
AGAGATTCCAACTTGGCTCAAGCTCTAATTAGGAACATTATGTCTCTGACAGGCCCTGATTTCCCTCTAG
AGGAGGCCCCTGTCTTCAAAAGGACGGGGTCAGCCTTGCATAGGTTCAAGTCTGCCAGATACAGCGAAGG
AGGGTATTCTTCTGTCTGCCCGAACCTCCTCTCTCATATTTCTGTTAGTACAGACACCATGTCTGATTTG
ACCCAAGACGGGAAGAACTACGATTTCATGTTCCAGCCATTGATGCTTTATGCACAGACATGGACATCAG
AGCTGGTACAGAGAGACACAAGGCTAAGAGACTCTACGTTTCATTGGCACCTCCGATGCAACAGGTGTGT
GAGACCCATTGACGACGTGACCCTGGAGACCTCTCAGATCTTCGAGTTTCCGGATGTGTCGAAAAGAATA
TCCAGAATGGTTTCTGGGGCTGTGCCTCACTTCCAGAGGCTTCCCGATATCCGTCTGAGACCAGGAGATT
TTGAATCTCTAAGCGGTAGAGAAAAGTCTCACCATATCGGATCAGCTCAGGGGCTCTTATACTCAATCTT
AGTGGCAATTCACGACTCAGGATACAATGATGGAACCATCTTCCCTGTCAACATATACGGCAAGGTTTCC
CCTAGAGACTATTTGAGAGGGCTCGCAAGGGGAGTATTGATAGGATCCTCGATTTGCTTCTTGACAAGAA
TGACAAATATCAATATTAATAGACCTCTTGAATTGGTCTCAGGGGTAATCTCATATATTCTCCTGAGGCT
AGATAACCATCCCTCCTTGTACATAATGCTCAGAGAACCGTCTCTTAGAGGAGAGATATTTTCTATCCCT
CAGAAAATCCCCGCCGCTTATCCAACCACTATGAAAGAAGGCAACAGATCAATCTTGTGTTATCTCCAAC
ATGTGCTACGCTATGAGCGAGAGATAATCACGGCGTCTCCAGAGAATGACTGGCTATGGATCTTTTCAGA
CTTTAGAAGTGCCAAAATGACGTACCTATCCCTCATTACTTACCAGTCTCATCTTCTACTCCAGAGGGTT
GAGAGAAACCTATCTAAGAGTATGAGAGATAACCTGCGACAATTGAGTTCTTTGATGAGGCAGGTGCTGG
GCGGGCACGGAGAAGATACCTTAGAGTCAGACGACAACATTCAACGACTGCTAAAAGACTCTTTACGAAG
GACAAGATGGGTGGATCAAGAGGTGCGCCATGCAGCTAGAACCATGACTGGAGATTACAGCCCCAACAAG
AAGGTGTCCCGTAAGGTAGGATGTTCAGAATGGGTCTGCTCTGCTCAACAGGTTGCAGTCTCTACCTCAG
CAAACCCGGCCCCTGTCTCGGAGCTTGACATAAGGGCCCTCTCTAAGAGGTTCCAGAACCCTTTGATCTC
GGGCTTGAGAGTGGTTCAGTGGGCAACCGGTGCTCATTATAAGCTTAAGCCTATTCTAGATGATCTCAAT
GTTTTCCCATCTCTCTGCCTTGTAGTTGGGGACGGGTCAGGGGGGATATCAAGGGCAGTCCTCAACATGT
TTCCAGATGCCAAGCTTGTGTTCAACAGTCTTTTAGAGGTGAATGACCTGATGGCTTCCGGAACACATCC
ACTGCCTCCTTCAGCAATCATGAGGGGAGGAAATGATATCGTCTCCAGAGTGATAGATCTTGACTCAATC
TGGGAAAAACCGTCCGACTTGAGAAACTTGGCAACCTGGAAATACTTCCAGTCAGTCCAAAAGCAGGTCA
ACATGTCCTATGACCTCATTATTTGCGATGCAGAAGTTACTGACATTGCATCTATCAACCGGATCACCCT
GTTAATGTCCGATTTTGCATTGTCTATAGATGGACCACTCTATTTGGTCTTCAAAACTTATGGGACTATG
CTAGTAAATCCAAACTACAAGGCTATTCAACACCTGTCAAGAGCGTTCCCCTCGGTCACAGGGTTTATCA
CCCAAGTAACTTCGTCTTTTTCATCTGAGCTCTACCTCCGATTCTCCAAACGAGGGAAGTTTTTCAGAGA
TGCTGAGTACTTGACCTCTTCCACCCTTCGAGAAATGAGCCTTGTGTTATTCAATTGTAGCAGCCCCAAG
AGTGAGATGCAGAGAGCTCGTTCCTTGAACTATCAGGATCTTGTGAGAGGATTTCCTGAAGAAATCATAT
CAAATCCTTACAATGAGATGATCATAACTCTGATTGACAGTGATGTAGAATCTTTTCTAGTCCACAAGAT
GGTTGATGATCTTGAGTTACAGAGGGGAACTCTGTCTAAAGTGGCTATCATTATAGCCATCATGATAGTT
TTCTCCAACAGAGTCTTCAACGTTTCCAAACCCCTAACTGACCCCTCGTTCTATCCACCGTCTGATCCCA
AAATCCTGAGGCACTTCAACATATGTTGCAGTACTATGATGTATCTATCTACTGCTTTAGGTGACGTCCC
TAGCTTCGCAAGACTTCACGACCTGTATAACAGACCTATAACTTATTACTTCAGAAAGCAAGTCATTCGA
GGGAACGTTTATCTATCTTGGAGTTGGTCCAACGACACCTCAGTGTTCAAAAGGGTAGCCTGTAATTCTA
GCCTGAGTCTGTCATCTCACTGGATCAGGTTGATTTACAAGATAGTGAAGACTACCAGACTCGTTGGCAG
CATCAAGGATCTATCCAGAGAAGTGGAAAGACACCTTCATAGGTACAACAGGTGGATCACCCTAGAGGAT
ATCAGATCTAGATCATCCCTACTAGACTACAGTTGCCTGTGAACCGGATACTCCTGGAAGCCTGCCCATG
CTAAGACTCTTGTGTGATGTATCTTGAAAAAAACAAGATCCTAAATCTGAACCTTTGGTTGTTTGATTGT
TTTTCTCATTTTTGTTGTTTATTTGTTAAGCGTGGGTCGGCATGGCATCTCCACCTCCTCGCGGTCCGAC
CTGGGCATCCGAAGGAGGACGCACGTCCACTCGGATGGCTAAGGGAGGGCGGGGATCCGGCTGCTAACAA
AGCCCGAAAGGAAGCTGAGTTGGCTGCTGCCACCGCTGAGCAATAACTAGCATAACCCCTTGGGGCCTCT
AAACGGGTCTTGAGGGGTTTTTTGCTGAAAGGAGGAACTATATCCGGATCCACTAGTTCTAGAGCGGCCG
CCACCGCGGTGGAGCTCCAGCTTTTGTTCCCTTTAGTGAGGGTTAATTGCGCGCTTGGCGTAATCATGGT
CATAGCTGTTTCCTGTGTGAAATTGTTATCCGCTCACAATTCCACACAACATACGAGCCGGAAGCATAAA
GTGTAAAGCCTGGGGTGCCTAATGAGTGAGCTAACTCACATTAATTGCGTTGCGCTCACTGCCCGCTTTC
CAGTCGGGAAACCTGTCGTGCCAGCTGCATTAATGAATCGGCCAACGCGCGGGGAGAGGCGGTTTGCGTA
TTGGGCGCTCTTCCGCTTCCTCGCTCACTGACTCGCTGCGCTCGGTCGTTCGGCTGCGGCGAGCGGTATC
AGCTCACTCAAAGGCGGTAATACGGTTATCCACAGAATCAGGGGATAACGCAGGAAAGAACATGTGAGCA
AAAGGCCAGCAAAAGGCCAGGAACCGTAAAAAGGCCGCGTTGCTGGCGTTTTTCCATAGGCTCCGCCCCC
CTGACGAGCATCACAAAAATCGACGCTCAAGTCAGAGGTGGCGAAACCCGACAGGACTATAAAGATACCA
GGCGTTTCCCCCTGGAAGCTCCCTCGTGCGCTCTCCTGTTCCGACCCTGCCGCTTACCGGATACCTGTCC
GCCTTTCTCCCTTCGGGAAGCGTGGCGCTTTCTCATAGCTCACGCTGTAGGTATCTCAGTTCGGTGTAGG
TCGTTCGCTCCAAGCTGGGCTGTGTGCACGAACCCCCCGTTCAGCCCGACCGCTGCGCCTTATCCGGTAA
CTATCGTCTTGAGTCCAACCCGGTAAGACACGACTTATCGCCACTGGCAGCAGCCACTGGTAACAGGATT
AGCAGAGCGAGGTATGTAGGCGGTGCTACAGAGTTCTTGAAGTGGTGGCCTAACTACGGCTACACTAGAA
GAACAGTATTTGGTATCTGCGCTCTGCTGAAGCCAGTTACCTTCGGAAAAAGAGTTGGTAGCTCTTGATC
CGGCAAACAAACCACCGCTGGTAGCGGTGGTTTTTTTGTTTGCAAGCAGCAGATTACGCGCAGAAAAAAA
GGATCTCAAGAAGATCCTTTGATCTTTTCTACGGGGTCTGACGCTCAGTGGAACGAAAACTCACGTTAAG
GGATTTTGGTCATGAGATTATCAAAAAGGATCTTCACCTAGATCCTTTTAAATTAAAAATGAAGTTTTAA
ATCAATCTAAAGTATATATGAGTAAACTTGGTCTGACAGTTACCAATGCTTAATCAGTGAGGCACCTATC
TCAGCGATCTGTCTATTTCGTTCATCCATAGTTGCCTGACTCCCCGTCGTGTAGATAACTACGATACGGG
AGGGCTTACCATCTGGCCCCAGTGCTGCAATGATACCGCGAGACCCACCCTTGGAGGCTCCAGATTTATC
AGCAATAAACCAGCCAGCCGGAAGGGCCGAGCGCAGAAGTGGTCCTGCAACTTTATCCGCCTCCATCCAG
TCTATTAATTGTTGCCGGGAAGCTAGAGTAAGTAGTTCGCCAGTTAATAGTTTGCGCAACGTTGTTGCCA
TTGCTACAGGCATCGTGGTGTCACGCTCGTCGTTTGGTATGGCTTCATTCAGCTCCGGTTCCCAACGATC
AAGGCGAGTTACATGATCCCCCATGTTGTGCAAAAAAGCGGTTAGCTCCTTCGGTCCTCCGATCGTTGTC
AGAAGTAAGTTGGCCGCAGTGTTATCACTCATGGTTATGGCAGCACTGCATAATTCTCTTACTGTCATGC
CATCCGTAAGATGCTTTTCTGTGACTGGTGAGTACTCAACCAAGTCATTCTGAGAATAGTGTATGCGGCG
ACCGAGTTGCTCTTGCCCGGCGTCAATACGGGATAATACCGCGCCACATAGCAGAACTTTAAAAGTGCTC
ATCATTGGAAAACGTTCTTCGGGGCGAAAACTCTCAAGGATCTTACCGCTGTTGAGATCCAGTTCGATGT
AACCCACTCGTGCACCCAACTGATCTTCAGCATCTTTTACTTTCACCAGCGTTTCTGGGTGAGCAAAAAC
AGGAAGGCAAAATGCCGCAAAAAAGGGAATAAGGGCGACACGGAAATGTTGAATACTCATACTCTTCCTT
TTTCAATATTATTGAAGCATTTATCAGGGTTATTGTCTCATGAGCGGATACATATTTGAATGTATTTAGA
AAAATAAACAAATAGGGGTTCCGCGCACATTTCCCCGAAAAGTGCCACCTG
Features (pLannotate 1.2.2; 25 found; start..end, strand, type, name):
      1..359     +  rep_origin     f1 ori (sequence partly withheld): f1 bacteriophage origin of replication; arrow indicates direction of (+) strand synthesis
    461..616     -  CDS            lacZα (fragment): LacZα fragment of β-galactosidase; lacZ fragment
    622..650     -  misc_feature   MCS (fragment): pBluescript multiple cloning site
    656..1035    +  enhancer       CMV enhancer: human cytomegalovirus immediate early enhancer
   1036..1239    +  promoter       CMV promoter: human cytomegalovirus (CMV) immediate early promoter
   1235..1268    +  LTR            5' LTR (truncated) (fragment): truncated 5' long terminal repeat (LTR) from HIV-1
   1284..1302    +  promoter       T7 promoter: promoter for bacteriophage T7 RNA polymerase
   1328..1353    +  misc_RNA       sTRSV HHRz (fragment): hammerhead ribozyme from the tobacco ringspot virus satellite RNA (Khvorova et al., 2003)
   1439..2788    +  CDS            N: NCAP_RABVS - Experimental evidence at protein level: Swiss-Prot protein existence level 1. Encapsidates the genome in a ratio of one protein N per nine ribonucleotides, protecting it from nucleases. If expressed without protein P it binds non-specifically RNA and therefore can bind it's own mRNA. Interaction with protein P abolishes any non-specific RNA binding, and prevents phosphorylation. The soluble N-P complex encapsidates specifically the genomic RNA, with protein N protecting the genome like a pearl necklace. The encapsidated genomic RNA is termed the nucleocapsid (NC) and serves as tem
   2882..3772    +  CDS            P: PHOSP_RABVS - Experimental evidence at protein level: Swiss-Prot protein existence level 1. Non catalytic polymerase cofactor and regulatory protein that plays a role in viral transcription and replication. Stabilizes the RNA polymerase L to the N-RNA template and binds the soluble protein N, preventing it from encapsidating non-genomic RNA. Also inhibits host IFN-alpha and IFN-beta signaling by binding and retaining phosphorylated STAT1 in the cytoplasm or by inhibiting the DNA binding of STAT1 in the nucleus. Might be involved, through interaction with host dynein, in intracellular microtubu
   3864..4469    +  CDS            M: MATRX_RABVS - Experimental evidence at protein level: Swiss-Prot protein existence level 1. Plays a major role in assembly, budding and uncoating of virion after membrane fusion (PubMed:33208464). Completely covers the ribonucleoprotein coil and keep it in condensed bullet-shaped form. Inhibits viral transcription and stimulates replication. Plays a major role in early induction of TRAIL-mediated apoptosis in infected neurons (PubMed:12771432, PubMed:9847327). From Rabies virus (strain SAD B19) (RABV).
   4693..5991    +  CDS            FLPo: nuclear-targeted site-specific recombinase FLPo is a mouse codon-optimized fusion between the SV40 nuclear localization signal and a thermostable version of the Saccharomyces cerevisiae site-specific recombinase FLP. Recombination occurs at FRT sequences.
   6099..12479   +  CDS            L: L_RABVS - Experimental evidence at protein level: Swiss-Prot protein existence level 1. RNA-directed RNA polymerase that catalyzes the replication of viral genomic RNA. The template is composed of the viral RNA tightly encapsidated by the nucleoprotein (N). The replicase mode is dependent on intracellular N protein concentration. In this mode, the polymerase replicates the whole viral genome without recognizing transcriptional signals, and the replicated genome is not caped or polyadenylated. From Rabies virus (strain SAD B19) (RABV).
  12611..12703   +  ncRNA          HDV ribozyme: Accession: RF00094 - Hepatitis delta virus ribozyme
  12710..12759   +  CDS            SET1 (fragment): solubility-enhancement tag derived from T7 phage gene 10B
  12767..12814   +  terminator     T7 terminator: transcription terminator for bacteriophage T7 RNA polymerase
  12836..12877   -  misc_feature   MCS (fragment): pBluescript multiple cloning site
  12890..12908   -  promoter       T3 promoter: promoter for bacteriophage T3 RNA polymerase
  12951..12973   -  protein_bind   lac operator (fragment): The lac repressor binds to the lac operator to inhibit transcription in E. coli. This inhibition can be relieved by adding lactose or isopropyl-β-D-thiogalactopyranoside (IPTG). lac repressor encoded by lacI
  12977..13007   -  promoter       lac promoter: promoter for the E. coli lac operon
  13022..13043   -  protein_bind   CAP binding site: CAP binding activates transcription in the presence of cAMP. E. coli catabolite activator protein
  13056..13148   -  CDS            lacI (fragment): lac repressor; lacI; The lac repressor binds to the lac operator to inhibit transcription in E. coli. This inhibition can be relieved by adding lactose or isopropyl-β-D-thiogalactopyranoside (IPTG).
  13331..13919   -  rep_origin     ori: high-copy-number ColE1/pMB1/pBR322/pUC origin of replication
  14090..14950   -  CDS            AmpR: β-lactamase; bla; confers resistance to ampicillin, carbenicillin, and related antibiotics
  14951..15055   -  promoter       AmpR promoter: bla
