[The description below was written by a language model from this plasmid's Addgene catalogue record and pLannotate feature annotations shown in this document.]
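Description:
pRVdG-4FLPo is a 15.1 kb genome (antigenome cDNA) plasmid for rescuing a glycoprotein-deleted rabies virus of the SAD B19 vaccine strain lineage, built on the cSPBN/pSAD backbone. The bacterial portion is pBluescript-like, with a high-copy ColE1/pUC origin, an f1 origin, remnants of the lacZα/lac promoter region and multiple cloning site, and an ampicillin resistance gene (β-lactamase) for selection in E. coli.

The viral cassette is placed downstream of the CMV immediate-early enhancer/promoter, followed by a T7 promoter, so the full-length viral RNA can be transcribed in mammalian cells by RNA polymerase II or by T7 polymerase. A hammerhead ribozyme at the 5′ end and a hepatitis delta virus ribozyme at the 3′ end, followed by a T7 terminator, trim the transcript to give exact viral genome termini, which are needed for encapsidation and replication. Between the ribozymes lie the rabies genes N, P, M and L in their native order. No G gene is annotated, and in its place, between M and L, sits the 1,299 bp FLPo open reading frame, cloned between XmaI and NheI sites. FLPo is a mouse codon-optimized, nuclear-targeted, thermostable Flp recombinase acting on FRT sites. In the rescued virus it would be expressed as a viral transcription unit rather than directly from the CMV promoter.

Because the resulting virus lacks its envelope glycoprotein, it cannot spread unless G is supplied in trans. Such first-generation deletion-mutant viruses are generally used for retrograde or monosynaptic neuronal tracing, here delivering Flp recombinase to activate or rearrange FRT-dependent reporters or effectors in infected cells. The small annotated HIV-1 LTR and SET1 fragments are probably incidental sequence matches by the annotation software.
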