Addgene plasmid #122050: pRVdG-4FLPo
Purpose: Genome plasmid for deletion-mutant rabies virus encoding Flpo recombinase
Depositing lab: Ian Wickersham. Depositing organization: Massachusetts Institute of Technology. Publication: "Self-inactivating" rabies viruses are susceptible to loss of their intended attenuating modification. Jin L, Matsuyama M, Sullivan HA, Zhu M, Lavin TK, Hou Y, Lea NE, Pruner MT, Dam Ferdinez ML, Wickersham IR. Proc Natl Acad Sci U S A. 2023 Feb 14;120(7):e2023481120. doi: 10.1073/pnas.2023481120. Epub 2023 Feb 6. PubMed 37053554.
Backbone
  Vector backbone: cSPBN (pSAD)
  Backbone manufacturer: Karl-Klaus Conzelmann & Matthias Schnell
  Vector type: Mammalian Expression
Growth in bacteria
  Bacterial resistance: Ampicillin, 100 μg/mL
  Growth temperature: 37°C
  Growth strain: DH5alpha
  Copy number: High Copy
Gene/Insert
  Gene/Insert name: FLPo
  Species: Synthetic
  Insert size (bp): 1299
  Promoter: CMV
  Cloning method: Restriction Enzyme; 5′ cloning site XmaI (not destroyed); 3′ cloning site NheI (not destroyed)
  Sequencing primers: 5′ CATCAAAGTCAAGTTGATTACC; 3′ TAGACCTCTCCAGGATCG
Terms and licenses: Academic/Nonprofit Terms; Industry Terms: Not Available to Industry
How to cite: pRVdG-4FLPo was a gift from Ian Wickersham (Addgene plasmid # 122050 ; http://n2t.net/addgene:122050 ; RRID:Addgene_122050)
