>Addgene plasmid #122050 | pRVdG-4FLPo | depositor partial sequence | sequence record 232575 | Sequencing data of FLPo gene; forward primer
CCNACGATCTCTTGGATGTGAAAACTATTAACATCCCTCAAAAGACCCCGGGAAAGCCGCCACCATGGCT
CCTAAGAAGAAGAGGAAGGTGATGAGCCAGTTCGACATCCTGTGCAAGACCCCCCCCAAGGTGCTGGTGC
GGCAGTTCGTGGAGAGATTCGAGAGGCCCAGCGGCGAGAAGATCGCCAGCTGTGCCGCCGAGCTGACCTA
CCTGTGCTGGATGATCACCCACAACGGCACCGCCATCAAGAGGGCCACCTTCATGAGCTACAACACCATC
ATCAGCAACAGCCTGAGCTTCGACATCGTGAACAAGAGCCTGCAGTTCAAGTACAAGACCCAGAAGGCCA
CCATCCTGGAGGCCAGCCTGAAGAAGCTGATCCCCGCCTGGGAGTTCACCATCATCCCTTACAACGGCCA
GAAGCACCAGAGCGACATCACCGACATCGTGTCCAGCCTGCAGCTGCAGTTCGAGAGCAGCGAGGAGGCC
GACAAGGGCAACAGCCACAGCAAGAAGATGCTGAAGGCCCTGCTGTCCGAGGGCGAGAGCATCTGGGAGA
TCACCGAGAAGATCCTGAACAGCTTCGAGTACACCAGCAGGTTCACCAAGACCAAGACCCTGTACCAGTT
CCTGTTCCTGGCCACATTCATCAACTGCGGCAGGTTCAGCGACATCAAGAACGTGGACCCCAAGAGCTTC
AAGCTGGTGCAGAACAAGTACCTGGGCGTGATCATTCAGTGCCTGGTGACCGAGACCAAGACAAGCGTGT
CCAGGCACATCTACTTTTTCAGCGCCAGAGGCAGGATCGACCCCCTGGTGTACCTGGACGAGTTCCTGAG
GAACAGCGAGCCCGTGCTGAAGAGAGTGAACAGGACCGGCAACAGCAGCAGCAACAAGCAGGAGTACCAG
CTGCTGAAAGGACAACCTGGTGCGCAGCTACAACAAGGGCCCTGAAGAAGAACGCCCCCTACCCCATCTT
CGCTATCAAGAACGGCCCTAAGAGCCACATCGGCAGGCACCTGATGACCAGCTTTCTGAGCATGAAGGGC
CTGACCGAGCTGAAAAACGTGGTGGGCACTGGAGCGACAGAGGGCCTCCGCGTGNAGACACTACACCCCA
CCAGATCACGCATCCCGACACTACTTCGCCTGNNNCAGNACTACGCNACGACCATCAGCAAGAATGATCG
CCNGAAGGAACGGAGAACCACCCCATCCCAGAGAGTGTGG
