>Addgene plasmid #122050 | pRVdG-4FLPo | depositor partial sequence | sequence record 232576 | Sequencing data of FLPo gene; reverse primer
GCCCTATGTCTAGTTGAGAGTGTTGCCAGTTGTTCTTCTGATCTAATGTTTTTTTCTCGACTGAAAAGCT
TAGATGACCCAGCACTTTATAAGCTAGCTCATCAGATCCGCCTGTTGATGTAGCTGCTCAGGTAGTCCAG
CACCTCCTGGCTGATGATGCCGTTCCAGGCGGGGTATCTGATGCTGCCCTCGGCGCTGCCCTTCAGCTGC
TCGATGTGCTGCCACTCCTCGATGGGGTTGGTCTCGTCCTTCAGGGCGATCATCTCCTTGCTGATGGGGT
CGTAGGCGTAGTACCTGGACACCAGGGCGAAGTAGTGGTCGGGGATGGCGGTGATCTGGTGGGTGTAGGT
GGTCCTGGCCACGGCGGAGGCCCTCTTGTCGCTCCAGTTGCCCACCACGTTTGTCAGCTCGGTCAGGCCC
TTCATGCTCAGAAAGCTGGTCATCAGGTGCCTGCCGATGTGGCTCTTAGGGCCGTTCTTGATAGCGAAGA
TGGGGTAGGGGGCGTTCTTCTTCAGGGCCTTGTTGTAGCTGCGCACCAGGTTGTCCTTCAGCAGCTGGTA
CTCCTGCTTGTTGCTGCTGCTGTTGCCGGTCCTGTTCACTCTCTTCAGCACGGGCTCGCTGTTCCTCAGG
AACTCGTCCAGGTACACCAGGGGGTCGATCCTGCCTCTGGCGCTGAAAAAGTAAATGTGCCTGGACACGC
TTGTCTTGTTCTCGGTCACCAGGCACTGAATGATCACGCCCAGGTACTTGTTCTGCACAGCTTGAAGCTC
TTGGGGTCCACGTTCTTGATGTCGCTGAACCTGCCGCATTGATGAATGTGGCAAGAAACAAGAA
